>Addgene plasmid #132449 | pHMG20B.1.0-gDNA | addgene full sequence | sequence record 266806 | Addgene NGS Result
TAGAGCTAGAAATAGCAAGTTAAAATAAGGCTAGTCCGTTATCAACTTGAAAAAGTGGCACCGAGTCGGT
GCTTTTTTGTTTTAGAGCTAGAAATAGCAAGTTAAAATAAGGCTAGTCCGTTTTTAGCGCGTGCGCCAAT
TCTGCAGACAAATGGCTCTAGAGGTACCCGTTACATAACTTACGGTAAATGGCCCGCCTGGCTGACCGCC
CAACGACCCCCGCCCATTGACGTCAATAGTAACGCCAATAGGGACTTTCCATTGACGTCAATGGGTGGAG
TATTTACGGTAAACTGCCCACTTGGCAGTACATCAAGTGTATCATATGCCAAGTACGCCCCCTATTGACG
TCAATGACGGTAAATGGCCCGCCTGGCATTGTGCCCAGTACATGACCTTATGGGACTTTCCTACTTGGCA
GTACATCTACGTATTAGTCATCGCTATTACCATGGTCGAGGTGAGCCCCACGTTCTGCTTCACTCTCCCC
ATCTCCCCCCCCTCCCCACCCCCAATTTTGTATTTATTTATTTTTTAATTATTTTGTGCAGCGATGGGGG
CGGGGGGGGGGGGGGGGCGCGCGCCAGGCGGGGCGGGGCGGGGCGAGGGGCGGGGCGGGGCGAGGCGGAG
AGGTGCGGCGGCAGCCAATCAGAGCGGCGCGCTCCGAAAGTTTCCTTTTATGGCGAGGCGGCGGCGGCGG
CGGCCCTATAAAAAGCGAAGCGCGCGGCGGGCGGGAGTCGCTGCGCGCTGCCTTCGCCCCGTGCCCCGCT
CCGCCGCCGCCTCGCGCCGCCCGCCCCGGCTCTGACTGACCGCGTTACTCCCACAGGTGAGCGGGCGGGA
CGGCCCTTCTCCTCCGGGCTGTAATTAGCTGAGCAAGAGGTAAGGGTTTAAGGGATGGTTGGTTGGTGGG
GTATTAATGTTTAATTACCTGGAGCACCTGCCTGAAATCACTTTTTTTCAGGTTGGACCGGTGCCACCAT
GGACTATAAGGACCACGACGGAGACTACAAGGATCATGATATTGATTACAAAGACGATGACGATAAGATG
GCCCCAAAGAAGAAGCGGAAGGTCGGTATCCACGGAGTCCCAGCAGCCGACAAGAAGTACAGCATCGGCC
TGGACATCGGCACCAACTCTGTGGGCTGGGCCGTGATCACCGACGAGTACAAGGTGCCCAGCAAGAAATT
CAAGGTGCTGGGCAACACCGACCGGCACAGCATCAAGAAGAACCTGATCGGAGCCCTGCTGTTCGACAGC
GGCGAAACAGCCGAGGCCACCCGGCTGAAGAGAACCGCCAGAAGAAGATACACCAGACGGAAGAACCGGA
TCTGCTATCTGCAAGAGATCTTCAGCAACGAGATGGCCAAGGTGGACGACAGCTTCTTCCACAGACTGGA
AGAGTCCTTCCTGGTGGAAGAGGATAAGAAGCACGAGCGGCACCCCATCTTCGGCAACATCGTGGACGAG
GTGGCCTACCACGAGAAGTACCCCACCATCTACCACCTGAGAAAGAAACTGGTGGACAGCACCGACAAGG
CCGACCTGCGGCTGATCTATCTGGCCCTGGCCCACATGATCAAGTTCCGGGGCCACTTCCTGATCGAGGG
CGACCTGAACCCCGACAACAGCGACGTGGACAAGCTGTTCATCCAGCTGGTGCAGACCTACAACCAGCTG
TTCGAGGAAAACCCCATCAACGCCAGCGGCGTGGACGCCAAGGCCATCCTGTCTGCCAGACTGAGCAAGA
GCAGACGGCTGGAAAATCTGATCGCCCAGCTGCCCGGCGAGAAGAAGAATGGCCTGTTCGGAAACCTGAT
TGCCCTGAGCCTGGGCCTGACCCCCAACTTCAAGAGCAACTTCGACCTGGCCGAGGATGCCAAACTGCAG
CTGAGCAAGGACACCTACGACGACGACCTGGACAACCTGCTGGCCCAGATCGGCGACCAGTACGCCGACC
TGTTTCTGGCCGCCAAGAACCTGTCCGACGCCATCCTGCTGAGCGACATCCTGAGAGTGAACACCGAGAT
CACCAAGGCCCCCCTGAGCGCCTCTATGATCAAGAGATACGACGAGCACCACCAGGACCTGACCCTGCTG
AAAGCTCTCGTGCGGCAGCAGCTGCCTGAGAAGTACAAAGAGATTTTCTTCGACCAGAGCAAGAACGGCT
ACGCCGGCTACATTGACGGCGGAGCCAGCCAGGAAGAGTTCTACAAGTTCATCAAGCCCATCCTGGAAAA
GATGGACGGCACCGAGGAACTGCTCGTGAAGCTGAACAGAGAGGACCTGCTGCGGAAGCAGCGGACCTTC
GACAACGGCAGCATCCCCCACCAGATCCACCTGGGAGAGCTGCACGCCATTCTGCGGCGGCAGGAAGATT
TTTACCCATTCCTGAAGGACAACCGGGAAAAGATCGAGAAGATCCTGACCTTCCGCATCCCCTACTACGT
GGGCCCTCTGGCCAGGGGAAACAGCAGATTCGCCTGGATGACCAGAAAGAGCGAGGAAACCATCACCCCC
TGGAACTTCGAGGAAGTGGTGGACAAGGGCGCTTCCGCCCAGAGCTTCATCGAGCGGATGACCAACTTCG
ATAAGAACCTGCCCAACGAGAAGGTGCTGCCCAAGCACAGCCTGCTGTACGAGTACTTCACCGTGTATAA
CGAGCTGACCAAAGTGAAATACGTGACCGAGGGAATGAGAAAGCCCGCCTTCCTGAGCGGCGAGCAGAAA
AAGGCCATCGTGGACCTGCTGTTCAAGACCAACCGGAAAGTGACCGTGAAGCAGCTGAAAGAGGACTACT
TCAAGAAAATCGAGTGCTTCGACTCCGTGGAAATCTCCGGCGTGGAAGATCGGTTCAACGCCTCCCTGGG
CACATACCACGATCTGCTGAAAATTATCAAGGACAAGGACTTCCTGGACAATGAGGAAAACGAGGACATT
CTGGAAGATATCGTGCTGACCCTGACACTGTTTGAGGACAGAGAGATGATCGAGGAACGGCTGAAAACCT
ATGCCCACCTGTTCGACGACAAAGTGATGAAGCAGCTGAAGCGGCGGAGATACACCGGCTGGGGCAGGCT
GAGCCGGAAGCTGATCAACGGCATCCGGGACAAGCAGTCCGGCAAGACAATCCTGGATTTCCTGAAGTCC
GACGGCTTCGCCAACAGAAACTTCATGCAGCTGATCCACGACGACAGCCTGACCTTTAAAGAGGACATCC
AGAAAGCCCAGGTGTCCGGCCAGGGCGATAGCCTGCACGAGCACATTGCCAATCTGGCCGGCAGCCCCGC
CATTAAGAAGGGCATCCTGCAGACAGTGAAGGTGGTGGACGAGCTCGTGAAAGTGATGGGCCGGCACAAG
CCCGAGAACATCGTGATCGAAATGGCCAGAGAGAACCAGACCACCCAGAAGGGACAGAAGAACAGCCGCG
AGAGAATGAAGCGGATCGAAGAGGGCATCAAAGAGCTGGGCAGCCAGATCCTGAAAGAACACCCCGTGGA
AAACACCCAGCTGCAGAACGAGAAGCTGTACCTGTACTACCTGCAGAATGGGCGGGATATGTACGTGGAC
CAGGAACTGGACATCAACCGGCTGTCCGACTACGATGTGGACCATATCGTGCCTCAGAGCTTTCTGAAGG
ACGACTCCATCGACAACAAGGTGCTGACCAGAAGCGACAAGAACCGGGGCAAGAGCGACAACGTGCCCTC
CGAAGAGGTCGTGAAGAAGATGAAGAACTACTGGCGGCAGCTGCTGAACGCCAAGCTGATTACCCAGAGA
AAGTTCGACAATCTGACCAAGGCCGAGAGAGGCGGCCTGAGCGAACTGGATAAGGCCGGCTTCATCAAGA
GACAGCTGGTGGAAACCCGGCAGATCACAAAGCACGTGGCACAGATCCTGGACTCCCGGATGAACACTAA
GTACGACGAGAATGACAAGCTGATCCGGGAAGTGAAAGTGATCACCCTGAAGTCCAAGCTGGTGTCCGAT
TTCCGGAAGGATTTCCAGTTTTACAAAGTGCGCGAGATCAACAACTACCACCACGCCCACGACGCCTACC
TGAACGCCGTCGTGGGAACCGCCCTGATCAAAAAGTACCCTAAGCTGGAAAGCGAGTTCGTGTACGGCGA
CTACAAGGTGTACGACGTGCGGAAGATGATCGCCAAGAGCGAGCAGGAAATCGGCAAGGCTACCGCCAAG
TACTTCTTCTACAGCAACATCATGAACTTTTTCAAGACCGAGATTACCCTGGCCAACGGCGAGATCCGGA
AGCGGCCTCTGATCGAGACAAACGGCGAAACCGGGGAGATCGTGTGGGATAAGGGCCGGGATTTTGCCAC
CGTGCGGAAAGTGCTGAGCATGCCCCAAGTGAATATCGTGAAAAAGACCGAGGTGCAGACAGGCGGCTTC
AGCAAAGAGTCTATCCTGCCCAAGAGGAACAGCGATAAGCTGATCGCCAGAAAGAAGGACTGGGACCCTA
AGAAGTACGGCGGCTTCGACAGCCCCACCGTGGCCTATTCTGTGCTGGTGGTGGCCAAAGTGGAAAAGGG
CAAGTCCAAGAAACTGAAGAGTGTGAAAGAGCTGCTGGGGATCACCATCATGGAAAGAAGCAGCTTCGAG
AAGAATCCCATCGACTTTCTGGAAGCCAAGGGCTACAAAGAAGTGAAAAAGGACCTGATCATCAAGCTGC
CTAAGTACTCCCTGTTCGAGCTGGAAAACGGCCGGAAGAGAATGCTGGCCTCTGCCGGCGAACTGCAGAA
GGGAAACGAACTGGCCCTGCCCTCCAAATATGTGAACTTCCTGTACCTGGCCAGCCACTATGAGAAGCTG
AAGGGCTCCCCCGAGGATAATGAGCAGAAACAGCTGTTTGTGGAACAGCACAAGCACTACCTGGACGAGA
TCATCGAGCAGATCAGCGAGTTCTCCAAGAGAGTGATCCTGGCCGACGCTAATCTGGACAAAGTGCTGTC
CGCCTACAACAAGCACCGGGATAAGCCCATCAGAGAGCAGGCCGAGAATATCATCCACCTGTTTACCCTG
ACCAATCTGGGAGCCCCTGCCGCCTTCAAGTACTTTGACACCACCATCGACCGGAAGAGGTACACCAGCA
CCAAAGAGGTGCTGGACGCCACCCTGATCCACCAGAGCATCACCGGCCTGTACGAGACACGGATCGACCT
GTCTCAGCTGGGAGGCGACAAAAGGCCGGCGGCCACGAAAAAGGCCGGCCAGGCAAAAAAGAAAAAGTAA
GAATTCCTAGAGCTCGCTGATCAGCCTCGACTGTGCCTTCTAGTTGCCAGCCATCTGTTGTTTGCCCCTC
CCCCGTGCCTTCCTTGACCCTGGAAGGTGCCACTCCCACTGTCCTTTCCTAATAAAATGAGGAAATTGCA
TCGCATTGTCTGAGTAGGTGTCATTCTATTCTGGGGGGTGGGGTGGGGCAGGACAGCAAGGGGGAGGATT
GGGAAGAGAATAGCAGGCATGCTGGGGAGCGGCCGCAGGAACCCCTAGTGATGGAGTTGGCCACTCCCTC
TCTGCGCGCTCGCTCGCTCACTGAGGCCGGGCGACCAAAGGTCGCCCGACGCCCGGGCTTTGCCCGGGCG
GCCTCAGTGAGCGAGCGAGCGCGCAGCTGCCTGCAGGGGCGCCTGATGCGGTATTTTCTCCTTACGCATC
TGTGCGGTATTTCACACCGCATA
[95 nt withheld, positions 5694-5788]
T
[46 nt withheld, positions 5790-5835]
C
[141 nt withheld, positions 5837-5977]
CCTTTGACGTTGGAGTCCACGTTCTTT
[37 nt withheld, positions 6005-6041]
ACTCTATCTCGGGCTATTCTTTTGATTTATAAGGGATTTTGCCGATTTCGGTCTATTGGTTAAAAAATGA
GCTGATTTAACAAAAATTTAACGCGAATTTTAACAAAATATTAACGTTTACAATTTTATGGTGCACTCTC
AGTACAATCTGCTCTGATGCCGCATAGTTAAGCCAGCCCCGACACCCGCCAACACCCGCTGACGCGCCCT
GACGGGCTTGTCTGCTCCCGGCATCCGCTTACAGACAAGCTGTGACCGTCTCCGGGAGCTGCATGTGTCA
GAGGTTTTCACCGTCATCACCGAAACGCGCGAGACGAAAGGGCCTCGTGATACGCCTATTTTTATAGGTT
AATGTCATGATAATAATGGTTTCTTAGACGTCAGGTGGCACTTTTCGGGGAAATGTGCGCGGAACCCCTA
TTTGTTTATTTTTCTAAATACATTCAAATATGTATCCGCTCATGAGACAATAACCCTGATAAATGCTTCA
ATAATATTGAAAAAGGAAGAGTATGAGTATTCAACATTTCCGTGTCGCCCTTATTCCCTTTTTTGCGGCA
TTTTGCCTTCCTGTTTTTGCTCACCCAGAAACGCTGGTGAAAGTAAAAGATGCTGAAGATCAGTTGGGTG
CACGAGTGGGTTACATCGAACTGGATCTCAACAGCGGTAAGATCCTTGAGAGTTTTCGCCCCGAAGAACG
TTTTCCAATGATGAGCACTTTTAAAGTTCTGCTATGTGGCGCGGTATTATCCCGTATTGACGCCGGGCAA
GAGCAACTCGGTCGCCGCATACACTATTCTCAGAATGACTTGGTTGAGTACTCACCAGTCACAGAAAAGC
ATCTTACGGATGGCATGACAGTAAGAGAATTATGCAGTGCTGCCATAACCATGAGTGATAACACTGCGGC
CAACTTACTTCTGACAACGATCGGAGGACCGAAGGAGCTAACCGCTTTTTTGCACAACATGGGGGATCAT
GTAACTCGCCTTGATCGTTGGGAACCGGAGCTGAATGAAGCCATACCAAACGACGAGCGTGACACCACGA
TGCCTGTAGCAATGGCAACAACGTTGCGCAAACTATTAACTGGCGAACTACTTACTCTAGCTTCCCGGCA
ACAATTAATAGACTGGATGGAGGCGGATAAAGTTGCAGGACCACTTCTGCGCTCGGCCCTTCCGGCTGGC
TGGTTTATTGCTGATAAATCTGGAGCCGGTGAGCGTGGAAGCCGCGGTATCATTGCAGCACTGGGGCCAG
ATGGTAAGCCCTCCCGTATCGTAGTTATCTACACGACGGGGAGTCAGGCAACTATGGATGAACGAAATAG
ACAGATCGCTGAGATAGGTGCCTCACTGATTAAGCATTGGTAACTGTCAGACCAAGTTTACTCATATATA
CTTTAGATTGATTTAAAACTTCATTTTTAATTTAAAAGGATCTAGGTGAAGATCCTTTTTGATAATCTCA
TGACCAAAATCCCTTAACGTGAGTTTTCGTTCCACTGAGCGTCAGACCCCGTAGAAAAGATCAAAGGATC
TTCTTGAGATCCTTTTTTTCTGCGCGTAATCTGCTGCTTGCAAACAAAAAAACCACCGCTACCAGCGGTG
GTTTGTTTGCCGGATCAAGAGCTACCAACTCTTTTTCCGAAGGTAACTGGCTTCAGCAGAGCGCAGATAC
CAAATACTGTTCTTCTAGTGTAGCCGTAGTTAGGCCACCACTTCAAGAACTCTGTAGCACCGCCTACATA
CCTCGCTCTGCTAATCCTGTTACCAGTGGCTGCTGCCAGTGGCGATAAGTCGTGTCTTACCGGGTTGGAC
TCAAGACGATAGTTACCGGATAAGGCGCAGCGGTCGGGCTGAACGGGGGGTTCGTGCACACAGCCCAGCT
TGGAGCGAACGACCTACACCGAACTGAGATACCTACAGCGTGAGCTATGAGAAAGCGCCACGCTTCCCGA
AGGGAGAAAGGCGGACAGGTATCCGGTAAGCGGCAGGGTCGGAACAGGAGAGCGCACGAGGGAGCTTCCA
GGGGGAAACGCCTGGTATCTTTATAGTCCTGTCGGGTTTCGCCACCTCTGACTTGAGCGTCGATTTTTGT
GATGCTCGTCAGGGGGGCGGAGCCTATGGAAAAACGCCAGCAACGCGGCCTTTTTACGGTTCCTGGCCTT
TTGCTGGCCTTTTGCTCACATGTGAGGGCCTATTTCCCATGATTCCTTCATATTTGCATATACGATACAA
GGCTGTTAGAGAGATAATTGGAATTAATTTGACTGTAAACACAAAGATATTAGTACAAAATACGTGACGT
AGAAAGTAATAATTTCTTGGGTAGTTTGCAGTTTTAAAATTATGTTTTAAAATGGACTATCATATGCTTA
CCGTAACTTGAAAGTATTTCGATTTCTTGGCTTTATATATCTTGTGGAAAGGACGAAACACCGAGCACCT
GTGAGGAGTGGGCGTTT
Features (pLannotate 1.2.2; 18 found; start..end, strand, type, name):
     79..122     +  misc_RNA       gRNA scaffold (fragment): guide RNA scaffold for the Streptococcus pyogenes CRISPR/Cas9 system
    169..454     +  enhancer       CMV enhancer: human cytomegalovirus immediate early enhancer; contains an 18-bp deletion relative to the standard CMV enhancer
    456..733     +  promoter       chicken β-actin promoter: No description available
    734..961     +  intron         hybrid intron: hybrid between chicken β-actin (CBA) and minute virus of mice (MMV) introns (Gray et al., 2011)
   1099..2700    +  CDS            Cas9(N): N-terminal portion of Streptococcus pyogenes Cas9 (Zetsche et al., 2015)
   2701..5199    +  CDS            Cas9(C): C-terminal portion of Streptococcus pyogenes Cas9 (Zetsche et al., 2015)
   5200..5247    +  CDS            nucleoplasmin NLS: bipartite nuclear localization signal from nucleoplasmin
   5281..5392    +  polyA_signal   bGH poly(A) signal: bovine growth hormone polyadenylation signal
   5497..5637    +  repeat_region  AAV2 ITR: inverted terminal repeat of adeno-associated virus serotype 2 inverted
   5642..5693    -  misc_feature   bom (fragment): basis of mobility region from pBR322
   5712..6167    +  rep_origin     f1 ori (sequence partly withheld): f1 bacteriophage origin of replication; arrow indicates direction of (+) strand synthesis
   6168..6217    -  misc_feature   bom (fragment): basis of mobility region from pBR322
   6319..6354    -  CDS            rop (fragment): Rop protein, which maintains plasmids at low copy number; rop
   6449..6553    +  promoter       AmpR promoter: bla
   6554..7414    +  CDS            AmpR: β-lactamase; bla; confers resistance to ampicillin, carbenicillin, and related antibiotics
   7585..8173    +  rep_origin     ori: high-copy-number ColE1/pMB1/pBR322/pUC origin of replication
   8235..8475    +  promoter       U6 promoter: RNA polymerase III promoter for human U6 snRNA
   8505..72      +  misc_RNA       gRNA scaffold (across the origin): guide RNA scaffold for the Streptococcus pyogenes CRISPR/Cas9 system
