[The description below was written by a language model from this plasmid's Addgene catalogue record and pLannotate feature annotations shown in this document.]
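Description:
pHMG20B.1.0-gDNA is a pX330-based CRISPR/Cas9 plasmid for transfection into mammalian cells, carrying a single guide RNA directed against the human HMG20B gene (also known as BRAF35). It is an all-in-one design in which both the guide and the nuclease are expressed from the same 8.5 kb plasmid. The 20-nt spacer was inserted between the two BbsI sites of the backbone, which were destroyed in the process, placing it immediately downstream of the human U6 RNA polymerase III promoter and upstream of the Streptococcus pyogenes gRNA scaffold. The PAM listed with the guide in the catalogue entry is genomic context only and is not part of the cloned sequence.

The second expression unit drives S. pyogenes Cas9 from a hybrid promoter made of the CMV enhancer, the chicken β-actin promoter and a hybrid CBA/MVM intron. The annotation software splits the Cas9 coding sequence into adjoining N- and C-terminal segments, but they are contiguous and form one full-length open reading frame. It ends in a bipartite nucleoplasmin nuclear localization signal and is terminated by the bGH polyadenylation signal. A single AAV2 ITR and short bom and rop fragments are annotated as backbone remnants. One ITR alone does not make a packageable AAV genome.

In bacteria the plasmid replicates from a high-copy ColE1/pUC-type origin and is selected with ampicillin through the β-lactamase gene; an f1 origin is also present. The stated purpose is to create GFP fusion proteins, so the Cas9 cut at HMG20B is presumably meant to stimulate knock-in of a GFP tag. No GFP sequence or homology template is annotated in this plasmid, so a donor would have to be supplied separately, and the record does not describe it.
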