Addgene plasmid #132449: pHMG20B.1.0-gDNA
Purpose: CRISPR/Cas9 plasmid to create GFP fusion proteins
Depositing lab: Kevin White. Depositing organization: University of Chicago.
Backbone
  Vector backbone: pX330
  Backbone manufacturer: addgene ID: 42230
  Vector type: CRISPR
Growth in bacteria
  Bacterial resistance: Ampicillin, 100 μg/mL
  Growth temperature: 37°C
  Growth strain: DH5alpha
  Copy number: High Copy
Gene/Insert
  Gene/Insert name: HMG20B
  gRNA/shRNA sequence: AGCACCTGTGAGGAGTGGGC GGG
  Species: H. sapiens (human)
  Entrez Gene: HMG20B (a.k.a. BRAF25, BRAF35, HMGX2, HMGXB2, PP7706, SMARCE1r, SOXL, pp8857)
  Cloning method: Restriction Enzyme; 5′ cloning site BbsI (destroyed during cloning); 3′ cloning site BbsI (destroyed during cloning)
Terms and licenses: Academic/Nonprofit Terms; Industry Terms: Not Available to Industry
Depositor comments: gRNA sequence also includes uncloned PAM after the space
How to cite: pHMG20B.1.0-gDNA was a gift from Kevin White (Addgene plasmid # 132449 ; http://n2t.net/addgene:132449 ; RRID:Addgene_132449)
